>Addgene plasmid #36074 | YFP-Gamma 9-3 | depositor partial sequence | sequence record 44535 | pcDNA3.1
GACGGATCGGGAGATCTCCCGATCCCCTATGGTGCACTCTCAGTACAATCTGCTCTGATGCCGCATAGTT
AAGCCAGTATCTGCTCCCTGCTTGTGTGTTGGAGGTCGCTGAGTAGTGCGCGAGCAAAATTTAAGCTACA
ACAAGGCAAGGCTTGACCGACAATTGCATGAAGAATCTGCTTAGGGTTAGGCGTTTTGCGCTGCTTCGCG
ATGTACGGGCCAGATATACGCGTTGACATTGATTATTGACTAGTTATTAATAGTAATCAATTACGGGGTC
ATTAGTTCATAGCCCATATATGGAGTTCCGCGTTACATAACTTACGGTAAATGGCCCGCCTGGCTGACCG
CCCAACGACCCCCGCCCATTGACGTCAATAATGACGTATGTTCCCATAGTAACGCCAATAGGGACTTTCC
ATTGACGTCAATGGGTGGAGTATTTACGGTAAACTGCCCACTTGGCAGTACATCAAGTGTATCATATGCC
AAGTACGCCCCCTATTGACGTCAATGACGGTAAATGGCCCGCCTGGCATTATGCCCAGTACATGACCTTA
TGGGACTTTCCTACTTGGCAGTACATCTACGTATTAGTCATCGCTATTACCATGGTGATGCGGTTTTGGC
AGTACATCAATGGGCGTGGATAGCGGTTTGACTCACGGGGATTTCCAAGTCTCCACCCCATTGACGTCAA
TGGGAGTTTGTTTTGGCACCAAAATCAACGGGACTTTCCAAAATGTCGTAACAACTCCGCCCCATTGACG
CAAATGGGCGGTAGGCGTGTACGGTGGGAGGTCTATATAAGCAGAGCTCTCTGGCTAACTAGAGAACCCA
CTGCTTACTGGCTTATCGAAATTAATACGACTCACTATAGGGAGACCCAAGCTGGCTAGCGTTTAAACTT
AAGCTTGGTACCGAGCTCGGATCCACTAGTCCAGTGTGGTGGAATTCTGCAGATATCCAGCACAGTGGCG
GCCGCTCGAGTCTAGAGGGCCCGTTTAAACCCGCTGATCAGCCTCGACTGTGCCTTCTAGTTGCCAGCCA
TCTGTTGTTTGCCCCTCCCCCGTGCCTTCCTTGACCCTGGAAGGTGCCACTCCCACTGTCCTTTCCTAAT
AAAATGAGGAAATTGCATCGCATTGTCTGAGTAGGTGTCATTCTATTCTGGGGGGTGGGGTGGGGCAGGA
CAGCAAGGGGGAGGATTGGGAAGACAATAGCAGGCATGCTGGGGATGCGGTGGGCTCTATGGCTTCTGAG
GCGGAAAGAACCAGCTGGGGCTCTAGGGGGTATCCCC
[124 nt withheld, positions 1298-1421]
C
[91 nt withheld, positions 1423-1513]
A
[49 nt withheld, positions 1515-1563]
CCTTTGACGTTGGAGTCCACGTTCTTT
[37 nt withheld, positions 1591-1627]
ACCCTATCTCGGTCTATTCTTTTGATTTATAAGGGATTTTGCCGATTTCGGCCTATTGGTTAAAAAATGA
GCTGATTTAACAAAAATTTAACGCGAATTAATTCTGTGGAATGTGTGTCAGTTAGGGTGTGGAAAGTCCC
CAGGCTCCCCAGCAGGCAGAAGTATGCAAAGCATGCATCTCAATTAGTCAGCAACCAGGTGTGGAAAGTC
CCCAGGCTCCCCAGCAGGCAGAAGTATGCAAAGCATGCATCTCAATTAGTCAGCAACCATAGTCCCGCCC
CTAACTCCGCCCATCCCGCCCCTAACTCCGCCCAGTTCCGCCCATTCTCCGCCCCATGGCTGACTAATTT
TTTTTATTTATGCAGAGGCCGAGGCCGCCTCTGCCTCTGAGCTATTCCAGAAGTAGTGAGGAGGCTTTTT
TGGAGGCCTAGGCTTTTGCAAAAAGCTCCCGGGAGCTTGTATATCCATTTTCGGATCTGATCAAGAGACA
GGATGAGGATCGTTTCGCATGATTGAACAAGATGGATTGCACGCAGGTTCTCCGGCCGCTTGGGTGGAGA
GGCTATTCGGCTATGACTGGGCACAACAGACAATCGGCTGCTCTGATGCCGCCGTGTTCCGGCTGTCAGC
GCAGGGGCGCCCGGTTCTTTTTGTCAAGACCGACCTGTCCGGTGCCCTGAATGAACTGCAGGACGAGGCA
GCGCGGCTATCGTGGCTGGCCACGACGGGCGTTCCTTGCGCAGCTGTGCTCGACGTTGTCACTGAAGCGG
GAAGGGACTGGCTGCTATTGGGCGAAGTGCCGGGGCAGGATCTCCTGTCATCTCACCTTGCTCCTGCCGA
GAAAGTATCCATCATGGCTGATGCAATGCGGCGGCTGCATACGCTTGATCCGGCTACCTGCCCATTCGAC
CACCAAGCGAAACATCGCATCGAGCGAGCACGTACTCGGATGGAAGCCGGTCTTGTCGATCAGGATGATC
TGGACGAAGAGCATCAGGGGCTCGCGCCAGCCGAACTGTTCGCCAGGCTCAAGGCGCGCATGCCCGACGG
CGAGGATCTCGTCGTGACCCATGGCGATGCCTGCTTGCCGAATATCATGGTGGAAAATGGCCGCTTTTCT
GGATTCATCGACTGTGGCCGGCTGGGTGTGGCGGACCGCTATCAGGACATAGCGTTGGCTACCCGTGATA
TTGCTGAAGAGCTTGGCGGCGAATGGGCTGACCGCTTCCTCGTGCTTTACGGTATCGCCGCTCCCGATTC
GCAGCGCATCGCCTTCTATCGCCTTCTTGACGAGTTCTTCTGAGCGGGACTCTGGGGTTCGAAATGACCG
ACCAAGCGACGCCCAACCTGCCATCACGAGATTTCGATTCCACCGCCGCCTTCTATGAAAGGTTGGGCTT
CGGAATCGTTTTCCGGGACGCCGGCTGGATGATCCTCCAGCGCGGGGATCTCATGCTGGAGTTCTTCGCC
CACCCCAACTTGTTTATTGCAGCTTATAATGGTTACAAATAAAGCAATAGCATCACAAATTTCACAAATA
AAGCATTTTTTTCACTGCATTCTAGTTGTGGTTTGTCCAAACTCATCAATGTATCTTATCATGTCTGTAT
ACCGTCGACCTCTAGCTAGAGCTTGGCGTAATCATGGTCATAGCTGTTTCCTGTGTGAAATTGTTATCCG
CTCACAATTCCACACAACATACGAGCCGGAAGCATAAAGTGTAAAGCCTGGGGTGCCTAATGAGTGAGCT
AACTCACATTAATTGCGTTGCGCTCACTGCCCGCTTTCCAGTCGGGAAACCTGTCGTGCCAGCTGCATTA
ATGAATCGGCCAACGCGCGGGGAGAGGCGGTTTGCGTATTGGGCGCTCTTCCGCTTCCTCGCTCACTGAC
TCGCTGCGCTCGGTCGTTCGGCTGCGGCGAGCGGTATCAGCTCACTCAAAGGCGGTAATACGGTTATCCA
CAGAATCAGGGGATAACGCAGGAAAGAACATGTGAGCAAAAGGCCAGCAAAAGGCCAGGAACCGTAAAAA
GGCCGCGTTGCTGGCGTTTTTCCATAGGCTCCGCCCCCCTGACGAGCATCACAAAAATCGACGCTCAAGT
CAGAGGTGGCGAAACCCGACAGGACTATAAAGATACCAGGCGTTTCCCCCTGGAAGCTCCCTCGTGCGCT
CTCCTGTTCCGACCCTGCCGCTTACCGGATACCTGTCCGCCTTTCTCCCTTCGGGAAGCGTGGCGCTTTC
TCATAGCTCACGCTGTAGGTATCTCAGTTCGGTGTAGGTCGTTCGCTCCAAGCTGGGCTGTGTGCACGAA
CCCCCCGTTCAGCCCGACCGCTGCGCCTTATCCGGTAACTATCGTCTTGAGTCCAACCCGGTAAGACACG
ACTTATCGCCACTGGCAGCAGCCACTGGTAACAGGATTAGCAGAGCGAGGTATGTAGGCGGTGCTACAGA
GTTCTTGAAGTGGTGGCCTAACTACGGCTACACTAGAAGAACAGTATTTGGTATCTGCGCTCTGCTGAAG
CCAGTTACCTTCGGAAAAAGAGTTGGTAGCTCTTGATCCGGCAAACAAACCACCGCTGGTAGCGGTTTTT
TTGTTTGCAAGCAGCAGATTACGCGCAGAAAAAAAGGATCTCAAGAAGATCCTTTGATCTTTTCTACGGG
GTCTGACGCTCAGTGGAACGAAAACTCACGTTAAGGGATTTTGGTCATGAGATTATCAAAAAGGATCTTC
ACCTAGATCCTTTTAAATTAAAAATGAAGTTTTAAATCAATCTAAAGTATATATGAGTAAACTTGGTCTG
ACAGTTACCAATGCTTAATCAGTGAGGCACCTATCTCAGCGATCTGTCTATTTCGTTCATCCATAGTTGC
CTGACTCCCCGTCGTGTAGATAACTACGATACGGGAGGGCTTACCATCTGGCCCCAGTGCTGCAATGATA
CCGCGAGACCCACGCTCACCGGCTCCAGATTTATCAGCAATAAACCAGCCAGCCGGAAGGGCCGAGCGCA
GAAGTGGTCCTGCAACTTTATCCGCCTCCATCCAGTCTATTAATTGTTGCCGGGAAGCTAGAGTAAGTAG
TTCGCCAGTTAATAGTTTGCGCAACGTTGTTGCCATTGCTACAGGCATCGTGGTGTCACGCTCGTCGTTT
GGTATGGCTTCATTCAGCTCCGGTTCCCAACGATCAAGGCGAGTTACATGATCCCCCATGTTGTGCAAAA
AAGCGGTTAGCTCCTTCGGTCCTCCGATCGTTGTCAGAAGTAAGTTGGCCGCAGTGTTATCACTCATGGT
TATGGCAGCACTGCATAATTCTCTTACTGTCATGCCATCCGTAAGATGCTTTTCTGTGACTGGTGAGTAC
TCAACCAAGTCATTCTGAGAATAGTGTATGCGGCGACCGAGTTGCTCTTGCCCGGCGTCAATACGGGATA
ATACCGCGCCACATAGCAGAACTTTAAAAGTGCTCATCATTGGAAAACGTTCTTCGGGGCGAAAACTCTC
AAGGATCTTACCGCTGTTGAGATCCAGTTCGATGTAACCCACTCGTGCACCCAACTGATCTTCAGCATCT
TTTACTTTCACCAGCGTTTCTGGGTGAGCAAAAACAGGAAGGCAAAATGCCGCAAAAAAGGGAATAAGGG
CGACACGGAAATGTTGAATACTCATACTCTTCCTTTTTCAATATTATTGAAGCATTTATCAGGGTTATTG
TCTCATGAGCGGATACATATTTGAATGTATTTAGAAAAATAAACAAATAGGGGTTCCGCGCACATTTCCC
CGAAAAGTGCCACCTGACGTC
