>Addgene plasmid #36074 | YFP-Gamma 9-3 | depositor partial sequence | sequence record 46245 | Gamma 9 with gamma 3 tail
ATGGCCCAAGAGCTCAGCGAGAAGGAACTCTTAAAGATGGAGGTAGAGCAGCTGAAGAAGGAAGTGAAGA
ACCCAAGAGCTCTGATTTCCAAAACAGGAAAGGAAATCAAGGATTATGTGGAGGCTGAAGCAGGAAACGA
CCCTCTTCTTAAAGGCATCCCTGAGTCCGAGAACCCCTTCCGGGAGAAGAAGTTCTTCTGTGCGCTCCTC
TGA
