>Addgene plasmid #36074 | YFP-Gamma 9-3 | addgene partial sequence | sequence record 58006 | GFP-F 5'-GGTCCTTCTTGAGTTTGTAAC-3'
ATGACTATACAAACTAGTATGCATCACCATCACCATCACGCCCAAGAGCTCAGCGAGAAGGAACTCTTAA
AGATGGAGGTAGAGCAGCTGAAGAAGGAAGTGAAGAACCCAAGAGCTCTGATTTCCAAAACAGGAAAGGA
AATCAAGGATTATGTGGAGGCTGAAGCAGGAAACGACCCTCTTCTTAAAGGCATCCCTGAGTCCGAGAAC
CCCTTCCGGGAGAAGAAGTTCTTCTGTGCGCTCCTCTGAGAATTCTGCAGATATCCAGCACAGTGGCGGC
CGCTCGAGTCTAGAGGGCCCGTTTAAACCCGCTGATCAGCCTCGACTGTGCCTTCTAGTTGCCAGCCATC
TGTTGTTTGCCCCTCCCCCGTGCCTTCCTTGACCCTGGAAGGTGCCACTCCCACTGTCCTTTCCTAATAA
AATGAGGAAATTGCATCGCATTGTCTGAGTAGGTGTCATTCTATTCTGGGGGGTGGGGTGGGGCAGGACA
GCAAGGGGGAGGATTGGGAAGACAATAGCAGGCATGCTGGGGATGCGGTGGGCTCTATGGCTTCTGAGGC
GGAAAGAACCAGCTGGGGCTCTAGGGGGTATCCCC
[124 nt withheld, positions 596-719]
C
[91 nt withheld, positions 721-811]
A
[49 nt withheld, positions 813-861]
CCTTTGACGTTGGAGTCCACGTTCTTT
[37 nt withheld, positions 889-925]
ACCCTATCTCGGTCTAT
