>Addgene plasmid #36074 | YFP-Gamma 9-3 | addgene partial sequence | sequence record 58194 | CMV-F 5'-CGCAAATGGGCGGTAGGCGTG-3'
TAAGCAGAGCTCTCTGGCTAACTAGAGAACCCACTGCTTACTGGCTTATCGAAATTAATACGACTCACTA
TAGGGAGACCCAAGCTGGCTAGCGTTTAAACTTAAGCTTGGTACCGAGCTCGGATCCATGAGTAAAGGAG
AAGAACTTTTCACTGGAGTTGTCCCAATTCTTGTTGAATTAGATGGTGATGTTAATGGGCACAAATTTTC
TGTCAGTGGAGAGGGTGAAGGTGATGCAACATACGGAAAACTTACCCTTAAATTTATTTGCACTACTGGA
AAACTACCTGTTCCATGGCCAACACTTGTCACTACTTTCGGTTATGGTCTTATGTGCTTTGCAAGATACC
CAGATCATATGAAACAGCATGACTTTTTCAAGAGTGCCATGCCCGAAGGTTATGTACAGGAAAGAACTAT
ATTTTTCAAAGATGACGGGAACTACAAGACACGTGCTGAAGTCAAGTTTGAAGGTGATACCCTTGTTAAT
AGAATCGAGTTAAAAGGTATTGATTTTAAAGAAGATGGAAACATTCTTGGACACAAATTGGAGTACAACT
ATAACTCACACAATGTATACATCATGGCAGACAAACAAAAGAATGGAATCAAAGTTAACTTCAAAATTAG
ACACAACATTGAAGATGGAAGCGTTCAACTAGCAGACCATTATCAACAAAATACTCCAATTGGCGATGGC
CCTGTCCTTTTACCAGACAACCATTACCTGTCCTATCAATCTAAGCTTTCGAAAGATCCCAACGAAAAGA
GAGACCACATGGTCCTTCTTGAGTTTGTAACAGCGGCTGGGATTACACATGGCATGGATGAACTATACCA
AACTAGTATGCATCACCATCACCATCACGCCCA
