[The description below was written by a language model from this plasmid's Addgene catalogue record.]
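Description:
YFP-Gamma 9-3 is a mammalian expression plasmid built on the pcDNA3.1 backbone, with a total size of about 6.4 kb. It is maintained in E. coli as a high-copy plasmid under ampicillin selection. It also carries a neomycin resistance marker, so transfected mammalian cells can be selected with G418. Expression of the insert is driven by the CMV promoter. The use of T7 forward and BGH reverse sequencing primers fits the standard pcDNA3.1 layout, in which the cloning site lies between a T7 promoter and the BGH polyadenylation signal.

The payload is a chimeric bovine G protein gamma subunit of 219 bp, cloned between SpeI and EcoRI sites that both remain intact. According to the depositor, mutagenesis was used to replace the last 15 residues of gamma 9 with the corresponding residues of gamma 3, giving a gamma 9 body with a gamma 3 C-terminal tail. YFP is fused to the N terminus of this chimera, and a His tag sits between the fluorescent protein and the gamma subunit. Placing the tag at the N terminus leaves the C terminus free, which is the region of gamma subunits that is normally lipid-modified and mediates membrane association.

The associated publication concerns how G protein subunit dissociation and translocation shape the cellular response to receptor stimulation. The construct is therefore suited to live-cell fluorescence imaging of gamma subunit localisation, and specifically to testing how the C-terminal tail affects the subunit's movement after receptor activation. The record does not describe specific experiments. No feature table was provided, so details of the backbone elements are inferred from the catalogue fields alone.
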