Addgene plasmid #36074: YFP-Gamma 9-3
Depositing lab: Narasimhan Gautam. Depositing organization: Washington University in Saint Louis. Publication: G protein subunit dissociation and translocation regulate cellular response to receptor stimulation. Chisari M, Saini DK, Cho JH, Kalyanaraman V, Gautam N. PLoS One. 2009 Nov 11;4(11):e7797. 10.1371/journal.pone.0007797 PubMed 19936219.
Backbone
  Vector backbone: pcDNA3.1
  Backbone manufacturer: Invitrogen
  Backbone size w/o insert (bp): 5428
  Total vector size (bp): 6401
  Vector type: Mammalian Expression
  Selectable markers: Neomycin (select with G418)
Growth in bacteria
  Bacterial resistance: Ampicillin, 100 μg/mL
  Growth temperature: 37°C
  Growth strain: DH5alpha
  Copy number: High Copy
Gene/Insert
  Gene/Insert name: G protein G9(gamma 3 tail) (alt name: Gng9-3)
  Species: B. taurus (bovine)
  Insert size (bp): 219
  Mutation: HIs tag between YFP and insert
  GenBank ID: NM_174328.2
  Promoter: CMV
  Tag / fusion protein: YFP (N terminal on backbone)
  Cloning method: Restriction Enzyme; 5′ cloning site SpeI (not destroyed); 3′ cloning site EcoR1 (not destroyed)
  Sequencing primers: 5′ T7 primer; 3′ BGH reverse primer
Terms and licenses: Academic/Nonprofit Terms; Industry Terms: Not Available to Industry
Depositor comments: Mutagenesis was used to replace the last 15 residues of gamma 9 with those of gamma 3.
How to cite: YFP-Gamma 9-3 was a gift from Narasimhan Gautam (Addgene plasmid # 36074 ; http://n2t.net/addgene:36074 ; RRID:Addgene_36074)
